>Addgene plasmid #229602 | pAAV-CAG-(n1)QC2-6 FIQ(c4)-P2A-mCherry | addgene full sequence | sequence record 478886 | Addgene NGS Result
ATCTACGTAGCCATGCTCTAGGAAGAGTACCATTGACGTCAATAATGACGTATGTTCCCATAGTAACGCC
AATAGGGACTTTCCATTGACGTCAATGGGTGGAGTATTTACGGTAAACTGCCCACTTGGCAGTACATCAA
GTGTATCATATGCCAAGTACGCCCCCTATTGACGTCAATGACGGTAAATGGCCCGCCTGGCATTATGCCC
AGTACATGACCTTATGGGACTTTCCTACTTGGCAGTACATCTACGTATTAGTCATCGCTATTACCATGGT
CGAGGTGAGCCCCACGTTCTGCTTCACTCTCCCCATCTCCCCCCCCTCCCCACCCCCAATTTTGTATTTA
TTTATTTTTTAATTATTTTGTGCAGCGATGGGGGCGGGGGGGGGGGGGGGGGGGGGGGGGGGGGGGGGGG
GGGGGGGGGGGGGGGGGGGGGGGGGGGGGGCGGGGCGAGGCGGAGAGGTGCGGCGGCAGCCAATCAGAGC
GGCGCGCTCCGAAAGTTTCCTTTTATGGCGAGGCGGCGGCGGCGGCGGCCCTATAAAAAGCGAAGCGCGC
GGCGGGCGGGAGTCGCTGCGCGCTGCCTTCGCCCCGTGCCCCGCTCCGCCGCCGCCTCGCGCCGCCCGCC
CCGGCTCTGACTGACCGCGTTACTCCCACAGGTGAGCGGGCGGGACGGCCCTTCTCCTCCGGGCTGTAAT
TAGCGCTTGGTTTAATGACGGCTTGTTTCTTTTCTGTGGCTGCGTGAAAGCCTTGAGGGGCTCCGGGAGG
GCCCTTTGTGCGGGGGGAGCGGCTCGGGGCTGTCCGCGGGGGGACGGCTGCCTTCGGGGGGGACGGGGCA
GGGCGGGGTTCGGCTTCTGGCGTGTGACCGGCGGCTCTAGAGCCTCTGCTAACCATGTTCATGCCTTCTT
CTTTTTCCTACAGCTCCTGGGCAACGTGCTGGTTATTGTGCTGTCTCATCATTTTGGCAAAGAATTGGAT
CCGGTACCCTAAGCCACCATGGCCAGCACCGGGGAGGAGCTGTTCACCGGGGTGGTGCCCTTCAAGTTCC
AGCTGAAGGGCACCATCAACGGCAAGAGCTTCACCGTGGAGGGCGAGGGCGAGGGCAACAGCCACGAGGG
CAGCCACAAGGGCAAGTACGTGTGCACCAGCGGCAAGCTGCCCATGAGCTGGGCCGCCCTGGGCACCAGC
TTCGGCTACGGCATGAAGTACTACACCAAGTACCCCAGCGGCCTGAAGAACTGGTTCCACGAGGTGATGC
CCGAGGGCTTCACCTACGACAGGCACATCCAGTACAAGGGCGACGGCAGCATCCACGCCAAGCACCAGCA
CTTCATGAAGAACGGCACCTACCACAACATCGTGGAGTTCACCGGCCAGGACTTCAAGGAGAACAGCCCC
GTGCTGACCGGCGACATGGACGTGAGCCTGCCCAACGAGGTGCAGCACATCCCCATCGACGACGGCGTGG
AGTGCACCGTGACCCTGCAGTACCCCCTGCTGAGCGACGAGAGCAAGTGCGTGGAGGCCTACCAGAACAC
CATCATCAAGCCCCTGCACAACCAGCCCGCCCCCGACGTGCCCTTCCACTGGATCAGGAAGCAGTACACC
CAGAGCAAGGACGACACCGAGGAGAGGGACCACATCATCCAGAGCGAGACCCTGGAGGCCCACCTGCCAT
GGCACGAGCCTTCTGCTTCTGCCGTGCGACCGGTTCACGTGGGAAGTGGGGCTACAAACTTCTCACTGCT
GAAACAGGCCGGGGATGTGGAGGAAAACCCAGGACCACACGTGACTAGTATGGTGAGCAAGGGCGAGGAG
GATAACATGGCCATCATCAAGGAGTTCATGCGCTTCAAGGTGCACATGGAGGGCTCCGTGAACGGCCACG
AGTTCGAGATCGAGGGCGAGGGCGAGGGCCGCCCCTACGAGGGCACCCAGACCGCCAAGCTGAAGGTGAC
CAAGGGTGGCCCCCTGCCCTTCGCCTGGGACATCCTGTCCCCTCAGTTCATGTACGGCTCCAAGGCCTAC
GTGAAGCACCCCGCCGACATCCCCGACTACTTGAAGCTGTCCTTCCCCGAGGGCTTCAAGTGGGAGCGCG
TGATGAACTTCGAGGACGGCGGCGTGGTGACCGTGACCCAGGACTCCTCCCTGCAGGACGGCGAGTTCAT
CTACAAGGTGAAGCTGCGCGGCACCAACTTCCCCTCCGACGGCCCCGTAATGCAGAAGAAGACCATGGGC
TGGGAGGCCTCCTCCGAGCGGATGTACCCCGAGGACGGCGCCCTGAAGGGCGAGATCAAGCAGAGGCTGA
AGCTGAAGGACGGCGGCCACTACGACGCTGAGGTCAAGACCACCTACAAGGCCAAGAAGCCCGTGCAGCT
GCCCGGCGCCTACAACGTCAACATCAAGTTGGACATCACCTCCCACAACGAGGACTACACCATCGTGGAA
CAGTACGAACGCGCCGAGGGCCGCCACTCCACCGGCGGCATGGACGAGCTGTACAAGTAGTAAGAATTCG
ATATCAAGCTTATCGATAATCAACCTCTGGATTACAAAATTTGTGAAAGATTGACTGGTATTCTTAACTA
TGTTGCTCCTTTTACGCTATGTGGATACGCTGCTTTAATGCCTTTGTATCATGCTATTGCTTCCCGTATG
GCTTTCATTTTCTCCTCCTTGTATAAATCCTGGTTGCTGTCTCTTTATGAGGAGTTGTGGCCCGTTGTCA
GGCAACGTGGCGTGGTGTGCACTGTGTTTGCTGACGCAACCCCCACTGGTTGGGGCATTGCCACCACCTG
TCAGCTCCTTTCCGGGACTTTCGCTTTCCCCCTCCCTATTGCCACGGCGGAACTCATCGCCGCCTGCCTT
GCCCGCTGCTGGACAGGGGCTCGGCTGTTGGGCACTGACAATTCCGTGGTGTTGTCGGGGAAATCATCGT
CCTTTCCTTGGCTGCTCGCCTGTGTTGCCACCTGGATTCTGCGCGGGACGTCCTTCTGCTACGTCCCTTC
GGCCCTCAATCCAGCGGACCTTCCTTCCCGCGGCCTGCTGCCGGCTCTGCGGCCTCTTCCGCGTCTTCGC
CTTCGCCCTCAGACGAGTCGGATCTCCCTTTGGGCCGCCTCCCCGCATCGATACCGTCGACCCGGGCGGC
CGCTTCGAGCAGACATGATAAGATACATTGATGAGTTTGGACAAACCACAACTAGAATGCAGTGAAAAAA
ATGCTTTATTTGTGAAATTTGTGATGCTATTGCTTTATTTGTAACCATTATAAGCTGCAATAAACAAGTT
AACAACAACAATTGCATTCATTTTATGTTTCAGGTTCAGGGGGAGATGTGGGAGGTTTTTTAAAGCAAGT
AAAACCTCTACAAATGTGGTAAAATCGATAAGGATCTTCCTAGAGCATGGCTACGTAGATAAGTAGCATG
GCGGGTTAATCATTAACTACAAGGAACCCCTAGTGATGGAGTTGGCCACTCCCTCTCTGCGCGCTCGCTC
GCTCACTGACTCGCTGCGCTCGGTCGTTCGGCTGCGGCGAGCGGTATCAGCTCACTCAAAGGCGGTAATA
CGGTTATCCACAGAATCAGGGGATAACGCAGGAAAGAACATGTGAGCAAAAGGCCAGCAAAAGGCCAGGA
ACCGTAAAAAGGCCGCGTTGCTGGCGTTTTTCCATAGGCTCCGCCCCCCTGACGAGCATCACAAAAATCG
ACGCTCAAGTCAGAGGTGGCGAAACCCGACAGGACTATAAAGATACCAGGCGTTTCCCCCTGGAAGCTCC
CTCGTGCGCTCTCCTGTTCCGACCCTGCCGCTTACCGGATACCTGTCCGCCTTTCTCCCTTCGGGAAGCG
TGGCGCTTTCTCATAGCTCACGCTGTAGGTATCTCAGTTCGGTGTAGGTCGTTCGCTCCAAGCTGGGCTG
TGTGCACGAACCCCCCGTTCAGCCCGACCGCTGCGCCTTATCCGGTAACTATCGTCTTGAGTCCAACCCG
GTAAGACACGACTTATCGCCACTGGCAGCAGCCACTGGTAACAGGATTAGCAGAGCGAGGTATGTAGGCG
GTGCTACAGAGTTCTTGAAGTGGTGGCCTAACTACGGCTACACTAGAAGAACAGTATTTGGTATCTGCGC
TCTGCTGAAGCCAGTTACCTTCGGAAAAAGAGTTGGTAGCTCTTGATCCGGCAAACAAACCACCGCTGGT
AGCGGTGGTTTTTTTGTTTGCAAGCAGCAGATTACGCGCAGAAAAAAAGGATCTCAAGAAGATCCTTTGA
TCTTTTCTACGGGGTCTGACGCTCAGTGGAACGAAAACTCACGTTAAGGGATTTTGGTCATGAGATTATC
AAAAAGGATCTTCACCTAGATCCTTTTAAATTAAAAATGAAGTTTTAAATCAATCTAAAGTATATATGAG
TAAACTTGGTCTGACAGTTACCAATGCTTAATCAGTGAGGCACCTATCTCAGCGATCTGTCTATTTCGTT
CATCCATAGTTGCCTGACTCCCCGTCGTGTAGATAACTACGATACGGGAGGGCTTACCATCTGGCCCCAG
TGCTGCAATGATACCGCGAGACCCACGCTCACCGGCTCCAGATTTATCAGCAATAAACCAGCCAGCCGGA
AGGGCCGAGCGCAGAAGTGGTCCTGCAACTTTATCCGCCTCCATCCAGTCTATTAATTGTTGCCGGGAAG
CTAGAGTAAGTAGTTCGCCAGTTAATAGTTTGCGCAACGTTGTTGCCATTGCTACAGGCATCGTGGTGTC
ACGCTCGTCGTTTGGTATGGCTTCATTCAGCTCCGGTTCCCAACGATCAAGGCGAGTTACATGATCCCCC
ATGTTGTGCAAAAAAGCGGTTAGCTCCTTCGGTCCTCCGATCGTTGTCAGAAGTAAGTTGGCCGCAGTGT
TATCACTCATGGTTATGGCAGCACTGCATAATTCTCTTACTGTCATGCCATCCGTAAGATGCTTTTCTGT
GACTGGTGAGTACTCAACCAAGTCATTCTGAGAATAGTGTATGCGGCGACCGAGTTGCTCTTGCCCGGCG
TCAATACGGGATAATACCGCGCCACATAGCAGAACTTTAAAAGTGCTCATCATTGGAAAACGTTCTTCGG
GGCGAAAACTCTCAAGGATCTTACCGCTGTTGAGATCCAGTTCGATGTAACCCACTCGTGCACCCAACTG
ATCTTCAGCATCTTTTACTTTCACCAGCGTTTCTGGGTGAGCAAAAACAGGAAGGCAAAATGCCGCAAAA
AAGGGAATAAGGGCGACACGGAAATGTTGAATACTCATACTCTTCCTTTTTCAATATTATTGAAGCATTT
ATCAGGGTTATTGTCTCATGAGCGGATACATATTTGAATGTATTTAGAAAAATAAACAAATAGGGGTTCC
GCGCACATTTCCCCGAAAAGTGCCACCTAAATTGTAAGCGTTAATATTTTGTTAAAATTCGCGTTAAATT
TTTGTTAAATCAGCTCATTTTTTAACCAATAGGCCGAAATCGGCAAAATCCCTTATAAATCAAAAGAATA
GACCGAGATAGGGT
[37 nt withheld, positions 5545-5581]
AAAGAACGTGGACTCCAACGTCAAAGG
[49 nt withheld, positions 5609-5657]
T
[91 nt withheld, positions 5659-5749]
G
[124 nt withheld, positions 5751-5874]
CCCATTCGCCATTCAGGCTGCGCAACTGTTGGGAAGGGCGATCGGTGCGGGCCTCTTCGCTATTACGCCA
GCTGCGCGCTCGCTCGCTCACTGAGGCCGCCCGGGCAAAGCCCGGGCGTCGGGCGACCTTTGGTCGCCCG
GCCTCAGTGAGCGAGCGAGCGCGCAGAGAGGGAGTGGCCAACTCCATCACTAGGGGTTCCTTGTAGTTAA
TGATTAACCCGCCATGCTACTT
Features (pLannotate 1.2.2; 21 found; start..end, strand, type, name):
     30..278     +  enhancer       CMV enhancer (fragment): human cytomegalovirus immediate early enhancer
    280..423     +  promoter       chicken β-actin promoter (fragment): contains a 21-bp deletion relative to the standard chicken β-actin promoter
    412..568     +  promoter       chicken β-actin promoter (fragment): contains a 21-bp deletion relative to the standard chicken β-actin promoter
    569..704     +  intron         hybrid intron (fragment): hybrid between chicken β-actin (CBA) and minute virus of mice (MMV) introns (Gray et al., 2011)
    793..923     +  intron         chimeric intron (fragment): chimera between introns from chicken β-actin and rabbit β-globin
    921..983     +  CDS            HBB (fragment): HBB_LEPEU - Experimental evidence at protein level: Swiss-Prot protein existence level 1. Involved in oxygen transport from the lung to the various peripheral tissues. From Lepus europaeus (European hare).
   1014..1040    +  CDS            VN155(I152L) (fragment): improved N-terminal fragment of mVenus for use in bimolecular fluorescence complementation (BiFC) (Kodama and Hu, 2010)
   1080..1100    +  CDS            hKO (fragment): humanized Kusabira-Orange fluorescent protein mammalian codon-optimized
   1141..1163    +  CDS            YPet (fragment): yellow fluorescent protein optimized for FRET with CyPet (Nguyen and Daugherty, 2005) mammalian codon-optimized
   1800..2510    +  CDS            mCherry: monomeric derivative of DsRed fluorescent protein (Shaner et al., 2004) mammalian codon-optimized
   2514..2538    +  misc_feature   MCS (fragment): pBluescript multiple cloning site
   2538..3126    +  misc_feature   WPRE: woodchuck hepatitis virus posttranscriptional regulatory element
   3169..3290    -  polyA_signal   SV40 poly(A) signal: SV40 polyadenylation signal
   3313..3381    -  CDS            large T antigen (fragment): large T antigen from SV40 (simian virus 40)
   3452..3509    +  repeat_region  AAV2 ITR (fragment): inverted terminal repeat of adeno-associated virus serotype 2 inverted
   3669..4257    -  rep_origin     ori: high-copy-number ColE1/pMB1/pBR322/pUC origin of replication
   4428..5288    -  CDS            AmpR: β-lactamase; bla; confers resistance to ampicillin, carbenicillin, and related antibiotics
   5289..5393    -  promoter       AmpR promoter: bla
   5446..5874    -  rep_origin     f1 ori (sequence partly withheld): f1 bacteriophage origin of replication; arrow indicates direction of (+) strand synthesis
   5879..5948    -  CDS            lacZα (fragment): LacZα fragment of β-galactosidase; lacZ fragment
   5943..6075    -  repeat_region  AAV2 ITR (fragment): inverted terminal repeat of adeno-associated virus serotype 2 inverted
