[The description below was written by a language model from this plasmid's Addgene catalogue record and pLannotate feature annotations shown in this document.]
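Description:
pAAV-CAG-(n1)QC2-6 FIQ(c4)-P2A-mCherry is a 6.1 kb AAV transfer plasmid for mammalian expression, built on a pAAV backbone. It is propagated in bacteria through a high-copy ColE1/pUC-type origin with ampicillin selection (β-lactamase under its own promoter), and it also carries an f1 phage origin. Two AAV2 inverted terminal repeats, both annotated only as fragments, flank the expression cassette. ITRs are the cis elements needed for replication and packaging of the intervening DNA into recombinant AAV particles. They are recombination-prone in bacteria, which fits the recorded use of a stabilising host strain.

The cassette is driven by the CAG promoter, seen in the feature table as a CMV immediate-early enhancer, chicken β-actin promoter segments and a chimeric β-actin/β-globin intron. Downstream lies the synthetic insert (n1)QC2-6 FIQ(c4). The automated annotation does not recognise it as a whole and returns only short matches to unrelated fluorescent proteins (mVenus fragment, Kusabira-Orange, YPet) in the region ahead of mCherry. The associated publication concerns monomeric green fluorescent proteins derived from StayGold, so the insert is presumably a variant of that family, but the record does not define it further. By its name, the insert is joined to mCherry through a P2A self-cleaving peptide, so a single transcript yields two separate proteins and the red signal can act as an expression reference. A WPRE follows to enhance transcript stability and expression, and an SV40 polyadenylation signal is annotated, on the reverse strand.

The stated purpose is co-expression of the insert and mCherry in mammalian cells, either by direct transfection or, given the ITRs, after packaging into AAV.
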