Addgene plasmid #229602: pAAV-CAG-(n1)QC2-6 FIQ(c4)-P2A-mCherry
Purpose: Expresses (n1)QC2-6 FIQ(c4) and mCherry in mammalian cells
Depositing lab: Kiryl Piatkevich. Depositing organization: Westlake University. Publication: Bright and stable monomeric green fluorescent protein derived from StayGold. Zhang H, Lesnov GD, Subach OM, Zhang W, Kuzmicheva TP, Vlaskina AV, Samygina VR, Chen L, Ye X, Nikolaeva AY, Gabdulkhakov A, Papadaki S, Qin W, Borshchevskiy V, Perfilov MM, Gavrikov AS, Drobizhev M, Mishin AS, Piatkevich KD, Subach FV. Nat Methods. 2024 Apr;21(4):657-665. doi: 10.1038/s41592-024-02203-y. Epub 2024 Feb 26. PubMed 38409224.
Backbone
  Vector backbone: pAAV
  Vector type: Mammalian Expression, AAV
Growth in bacteria
  Bacterial resistance: Ampicillin, 100 μg/mL
  Growth temperature: 37°C
  Growth strain: NEB Stable
  Copy number: High Copy
Gene/Insert
  Gene/Insert name: (n1)QC2-6 FIQ(c4)
  Species: Synthetic
  Cloning method: Ligation Independent Cloning
Terms and licenses: Academic/Nonprofit Terms; Industry Terms: Not Available to Industry
How to cite: pAAV-CAG-(n1)QC2-6 FIQ(c4)-P2A-mCherry was a gift from Kiryl Piatkevich (Addgene plasmid # 229602 ; http://n2t.net/addgene:229602 ; RRID:Addgene_229602)
